Addgene plasmid #89096: pSG5-MAGE-A11
Purpose: mammalian expression of full-length human MAGE-A11
Depositing lab: Elizabeth Wilson. Depositing organization: University of North Carolina at Chapel Hill. Publication: Melanoma antigen gene protein MAGE-11 regulates androgen receptor function by modulating the interdomain interaction. Bai S, He B, Wilson EM. Mol Cell Biol. 2005 Feb;25(4):1238-57. 10.1128/MCB.25.4.1238-1257.2005 PubMed 15684378.
Backbone
  Vector backbone: pSG5
  Vector type: Mammalian Expression
Growth in bacteria
  Bacterial resistance: Ampicillin, 100 μg/mL
  Growth temperature: 37°C
  Growth strain: DH5alpha
  Copy number: High Copy
Gene/Insert
  Gene/Insert name: MAGE-A11 (alt name: NM_005366)
  Species: H. sapiens (human)
  Insert size (bp): 1835
  Entrez Gene: MAGEA11 (a.k.a. CT1.11, MAGE-11, MAGE11, MAGEA-11)
  Promoter: SV40
  Cloning method: Restriction Enzyme; 5′ cloning site EcoRI (unknown if destroyed); 3′ cloning site BglII (unknown if destroyed)
  Sequencing primers: 5′ T7; 3′ SV40pA-R
Terms and licenses: Academic/Nonprofit Terms; Industry Terms: Not Available to Industry
How to cite: pSG5-MAGE-A11 was a gift from Elizabeth Wilson (Addgene plasmid # 89096 ; http://n2t.net/addgene:89096 ; RRID:Addgene_89096)
