[The description below was written by a language model from this plasmid's Addgene catalogue record and pLannotate feature annotations shown in this document.]
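Description:
pSG5-MAGE-A11 is a mammalian expression plasmid built on the pSG5 backbone that drives production of full-length human MAGE-A11 (MAGEA11, also called MAGE-11), a melanoma antigen family protein. It is propagated in E. coli as a high-copy plasmid through a ColE1/pUC-type origin and selected with ampicillin via the β-lactamase gene and its own promoter. An f1 phage origin is also present, which in principle permits single-stranded DNA rescue, and short remnants of rop, bom and lacZα are annotated as non-functional backbone fragments. No mammalian selection marker is annotated, which suggests use in transient transfection.

The expression cassette begins with the SV40 enhancer and early promoter, which spans the numbering origin of the sequence record, followed by a rabbit β-globin intron that supplies a splicing event commonly included to improve mRNA processing and expression. A T7 promoter sits just upstream of the insert and can serve for in vitro transcription as well as a sequencing primer site. The roughly 1.8 kb human cDNA insert, cloned between EcoRI and BglII sites, contains the MAGEA11 open reading frame plus flanking untranslated sequence, and transcripts are terminated by an SV40 polyadenylation signal. No epitope tag or reporter is annotated, so the protein appears to be expressed untagged.

MAGE-A11 is described as an androgen receptor coregulator that enhances receptor activity by modulating the receptor's interdomain interaction, and the construct is intended for expressing the protein in mammalian cells for such studies. The feature table derives from a 5,909 nt sequence labelled as a partial NGS result.
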