Features (pLannotate 1.2.2; 12 found; start..end, strand, type, name):
    250..822     +  intron         β-globin intron: intron from rabbit β-globin gene
    877..895     +  promoter       T7 promoter: promoter for bacteriophage T7 RNA polymerase
    978..2264    +  CDS            MAGEA11: MAGAB_HUMAN - Also known as MAGE11. Experimental evidence at protein level: Swiss-Prot protein existence level 1. Acts as androgen receptor coregulator that increases androgen receptor activity by modulating the receptors interdomain interaction. May play a role in embryonal development and tumor transformation or aspects of tumor progression. From Homo sapiens (Human).
   2771..2892    +  polyA_signal   SV40 poly(A) signal: SV40 polyadenylation signal
   3097..3685    -  rep_origin     ori: high-copy-number ColE1/pMB1/pBR322/pUC origin of replication
   3856..4716    -  CDS            AmpR: β-lactamase; bla; confers resistance to ampicillin, carbenicillin, and related antibiotics
   4717..4821    -  promoter       AmpR promoter: bla
   4916..4951    +  CDS            rop (fragment): Rop protein, which maintains plasmids at low copy number; rop
   5053..5152    +  misc_feature   bom (fragment): basis of mobility region from pBR322
   5180..5608    -  rep_origin     f1 ori (sequence partly withheld): f1 bacteriophage origin of replication; arrow indicates direction of (+) strand synthesis
   5612..5769    -  CDS            lacZα (fragment): LacZα fragment of β-galactosidase; lacZ fragment
   5779..219     +  promoter       SV40 promoter (across the origin): SV40 enhancer and early promoter
>Addgene plasmid #89096 | pSG5-MAGE-A11 | addgene full sequence | sequence record 176281 | Addgene Partial NGS Result
GCAGGCAGAAGTATGCAAAGCATGCATCTCAATTAGTCAGCAACCATAGTCCCGCCCCTAACTCCGCCCA
TCCCGCCCCTAACTCCGCCCAGTTCCGCCCATTCTCCGCCCCATGGCTGACTAATTTTTTTTATTTATGC
AGAGGCCGAGGCCGCCTCGGCCTCTGAGCTATTCCAGAAGTAGTGAAGAGGCTTTTTTGGAGGCCTAGGC
TTTTGCAAAAAGCTCCGGATCGATCCTGAGAACTTCAGGGTGAGTTTGGGGACCCTTGATTGTTCTTTCT
TTTTCGCTATTGTAAAATTCATGTTATATGGAGGGGGCAAAGTTTTCAGGGTGTTGTTTAGAATGGGAAG
ATGTCCCTTGTATCACCATGGACCCTCATGATAATTTTGTTTCTTTCACTTTCTACTCTGTTGACAACCA
TTGTCTCCTCTTATTTTCTTTTCATTTTCTGTAACTTTTTCGTTAAACTTTAGCTTGCATTTGTAACGAA
TTTTTAAATTCACTTTTGTTTATTTGTCAGATTGTAAGTACTTTCTCTAATCACTTTTTTTTCAAGGCAA
TCAGGGTATATTATATTGTACTTCAGCACAGTTTTAGAGAACAATTGTTATAATTAAATGATAAGGTAGA
ATATTTCTGCATATAAATTCTGGCTGGCGTGGAAATATTCTTATTGGTAGAAACAACTACATCCTGGTCA
TCATCCTGCCTTTCTCTTTATGGTTACAATGATATACACTGTTTGAGATGAGGATAAAATACTCTGAGTC
CAAACCGGGCCCCTCTGCTAACCATGTTCATGCCTTCTTCTTTTTCCTACAGCTCCTGGGCAACGTGCTG
GTTATTGTGCTGTCTCATCATTTTGGCAAAGAATTGTAATACGACTCACTATAGGGCGAATTCGCGGCCG
CGTCGACGAGTGGCAGAGGGCAGCGGGTCCAGGCTCCATGAGGAGGCAAGCCTTGGGAATCTGAGGGATG
GAGACTCAGTTCCGCAGAGGGGGTCTGGGGTGCAGCCCTGCCAGCATCAAGAGGAAGAAGAAGAGGGAGG
ACTCAGGAGACTTTGGACTCCAGGTGAGCACTATGTTCTCAGAGGACGACTTCCAGTCAACAGAAAGAGC
CCCATATGGTCCACAACTACAGTGGTCCCAGGATCTGCCAAGAGTCCAGGTTTTTAGAGAACAGGCCAAC
CTGGAGGACAGGAGTCCCAGGAGAACCCAGAGGATCACTGGAGGAGAACAAGTGCTGTGGGGCCCCATCA
CCCAGATATTTCCCACAGTTCGGCCTGCTGACCTAACCAGAGTCATCATGCCTCTTGAGCAAAGAAGTCA
GCACTGCAAGCCTGAGGAAGGCCTTCAGGCCCAAGAAGAAGACCTGGGCCTGGTGGGTGCACAGGCTCTC
CAAGCTGAGGAGCAGGAGGCTGCCTTCTTCTCCTCTACTCTGAATGTGGGCACTCTAGAGGAGTTGCCTG
CTGCTGAGTCACCAAGTCCTCCCCAGAGTCCTCAGGAAGAGTCCTTCTCTCCCACTGCCATGGATGCCAT
CTTTGGGAGCCTATCTGATGAGGGCTCTGGCAGCCAAGAAAAGGAGGGGCCAAGTACCTCGCCTGACCTG
ATAGACCCTGAGTCCTTTTCCCAAGATATACTACATGACAAGATAATTGATTTGGTTCATTTATTGCTCC
GCAAGTATCGAGTCAAGGGGCTGATCACAAAGGCAGAAATGCTGGGGAGTGTCATCAAAAATTATGAGGA
CTACTTTCCTGAGATATTTAGGGAAGCCTCTGTATGCATGCAACTGCTCTTTGGCATTGATGTGAAGGAA
GTGGACCCCACTAGCCACTCCTATGTCCTTGTCACCTCCCTCAACCTCTCTTATGATGGCATACAGTGTA
ATGAGCAGAGCATGCCCAAGTCTGGCCTCCTGATAATAGTCCTGGGTGTAATCTTCATGGAGGGGAACTG
CATCCCTGAAGAGGTTATGTGGGAAGTCCTGAGCATTATGGGGGTGTATGCTGGAAGGGAGCACTTCCTC
TTTGGGGAGCCCAAGAGGCTCCTTACCCAAAATTGGGTGCAGGAAAAGTACCTGGTGTACCGGCAGGTGC
CCGGCACTGATCCTGCATGCTATGAGTTCCTGTGGGGTCCAAGGGCCCACGCTGAGACCAGCAAGATGAA
AGTTCTTGAGTACATAGCCAATGCCAATGGGAGGGATCCCACTTCTTACCCATCCCTGTATGAAGATGCT
TTGAGAGAGGAGGGAGAGGGAGTCTGAGCATGAGATGCAACCAGGGCCAGCGGGCAGGGAAATGGGCCAA
TGCATGCTTCAGGGCCACACCCAGCAGTTTCCCTGTCCTGTGTGAAATCAGGCCCATTCTTCCCTCTGTG
TTTGATGAGAGAAGTCAGTGTTCTCAGTAGTAGAAGGCACAGTGAATGGAAGGGAACACATTGTATACTG
CCTTTAGGTTTCTCTTCCATCGGGTGACTTGGAGATTTCTTTTTGTTTCCCTTTGGTAATTTTCAAATAT
TGTTCCTGTAATAAAAGTTTTAGTTAGCTTCAACATCTAAGTGTATGGATGATACTGACCACACATGTTG
TTTTGCTTATCCATTTCAAGTGCAAGTGTTTGCCATTTTGTAAAACATTTTGGGAAATCTTCCATCTTGC
TGTGATTTGCAATAGGTATTTTCTTGGAGAATGTAAGAACTTAACAATAAAGCTGAACTGGTGTTGTGAA
ACAGAGAAATAAAAGGAGAAGGTCATTAATATTAAAGCAGAACTTGTTTATTGCAGCTTATAATGGTTAC
AAATAAAGCAATAGCATCACAAATTTCACAAATAAAGCATTTTTTTCACTGCATTCTAGTTGTGGTTTGT
CCAAACTCATCAATGTATCTTATCATGTCTGGTCGACTCTAGACTCTTCCGCTTCCTCGCTCACTGACTC
GCTGCGCTCGGTCGTTCGGCTGCGGCGAGCGGTATCAGCTCACTCAAAGGCGGTAATACGGTTATCCACA
GAATCAGGGGATAACGCAGGAAAGAACATGTGAGCAAAAGGCCAGCAAAAGGCCAGGAACCGTAAAAAGG
CCGCGTTGCTGGCGTTTTTCCATAGGCTCCGCCCCCCTGACGAGCATCACAAAAATCGACGCTCAAGTCA
GAGGTGGCGAAACCCGACAGGACTATAAAGATACCAGGCGTTTCCCCCTGGAAGCTCCCTCGTGCGCTCT
CCTGTTCCGACCCTGCCGCTTACCGGATACCTGTCCGCCTTTCTCCCTTCGGGAAGCGTGGCGCTTTCTC
ATAGCTCACGCTGTAGGTATCTCAGTTCGGTGTAGGTCGTTCGCTCCAAGCTGGGCTGTGTGCACGAACC
CCCCGTTCAGCCCGACCGCTGCGCCTTATCCGGTAACTATCGTCTTGAGTCCAACCCGGTAAGACACGAC
TTATCGCCACTGGCAGCAGCCACTGGTAACAGGATTAGCAGAGCGAGGTATGTAGGCGGTGCTACAGAGT
TCTTGAAGTGGTGGCCTAACTACGGCTACACTAGAAGAACAGTATTTGGTATCTGCGCTCTGCTGAAGCC
AGTTACCTTCGGAAAAAGAGTTGGTAGCTCTTGATCCGGCAAACAAACCACCGCTGGTAGCGGTGGTTTT
TTTGTTTGCAAGCAGCAGATTACGCGCAGAAAAAAAGGATCTCAAGAAGATCCTTTGATCTTTTCTACGG
GGTCTGACGCTCAGTGGAACGAAAACTCACGTTAAGGGATTTTGGTCATGAGATTATCAAAAAGGATCTT
CACCTAGATCCTTTTAAATTAAAAATGAAGTTTTAAATCAATCTAAAGTATATATGAGTAAACTTGGTCT
GACAGTTACCAATGCTTAATCAGTGAGGCACCTATCTCAGCGATCTGTCTATTTCGTTCATCCATAGTTG
CCTGACTCCCCGTCGTGTAGATAACTACGATACGGGAGGGCTTACCATCTGGCCCCAGTGCTGCAATGAT
ACCGCGAGACCCACGCTCACCGGCTCCAGATTTATCAGCAATAAACCAGCCAGCCGGAAGGGCCGAGCGC
AGAAGTGGTCCTGCAACTTTATCCGCCTCCATCCAGTCTATTAATTGTTGCCGGGAAGCTAGAGTAAGTA
GTTCGCCAGTTAATAGTTTGCGCAACGTTGTTGCCATTGCTACAGGCATCGTGGTGTCACGCTCGTCGTT
TGGTATGGCTTCATTCAGCTCCGGTTCCCAACGATCAAGGCGAGTTACATGATCCCCCATGTTGTGCAAA
AAAGCGGTTAGCTCCTTCGGTCCTCCGATCGTTGTCAGAAGTAAGTTGGCCGCAGTGTTATCACTCATGG
TTATGGCAGCACTGCATAATTCTCTTACTGTCATGCCATCCGTAAGATGCTTTTCTGTGACTGGTGAGTA
CTCAACCAAGTCATTCTGAGAATAGTGTATGCGGCGACCGAGTTGCTCTTGCCCGGCGTCAATACGGGAT
AATACCGCGCCACATAGCAGAACTTTAAAAGTGCTCATCATTGGAAAACGTTCTTCGGGGCGAAAACTCT
CAAGGATCTTACCGCTGTTGAGATCCAGTTCGATGTAACCCACTCGTGCACCCAACTGATCTTCAGCATC
TTTTACTTTCACCAGCGTTTCTGGGTGAGCAAAAACAGGAAGGCAAAATGCCGCAAAAAAGGGAATAAGG
GCGACACGGAAATGTTGAATACTCATACTCTTCCTTTTTCAATATTATTGAAGCATTTATCAGGGTTATT
GTCTCATGAGCGGATACATATTTGAATGTATTTAGAAAAATAAACAAATAGGGGTTCCGCGCACATTTCC
CCGAAAAGTGCCACCTGACGTCTAAGAAACCATTATTATCATGACATTAACCTATAAAAATAGGCGTATC
ACGAGGCCCTTTCGTCTCGCGCGTTTCGGTGATGACGGTGAAAACCTCTGACACATGCAGCTCCCGGAGA
CGGTCACAGCTTGTCTGTAAGCGGATGCCGGGAGCAGACAAGCCCGTCAGGGCGCGTCAGCGGGTGTTGG
CGGGTGTCGGGGCTGGCTTAACTATGCGGCATCAGAGCAGATTGTACTGAGAGTGCACCATATGCGGTGT
GAAATACCGCACAGATGCGTAAGGAGAAAATACCGCATCAGGAAATTGTAAGCGTTAATATTTTGTTAAA
ATTCGCGTTAAATTTTTGTTAAATCAGCTCATTTTTTAACCAATAGGCCGAAATCGGCAAAATCCCTTAT
AAATCAAAAGAATAGACCGAGATAGGGT
[37 nt withheld, positions 5279-5315]
AAAGAACGTGGACTCCAACGTCAAAGG
[49 nt withheld, positions 5343-5391]
T
[91 nt withheld, positions 5393-5483]
G
[124 nt withheld, positions 5485-5608]
CCATTCGCCATTCAGGCTGCGCAACTGTTGGGAAGGGCGATCGGTGCGGGCCTCTTCGCTATTACGCCAG
CTGGCGAAAGGGGGATGTGCTGCAAGGCGATTAAGTTGGGTAACGCCAGGGTTTTCCCAGTCACGACGTT
GTAAAACGACGGCCAGTGAATTGTCGACTTCTGAGGCGGAAAGAACCAGCTGTGGAATGTGTGTCAGTTA
GGGTGTGGAAAGTCCCCAGGCTCCCCAGCAGGCAGAAGTATGCAAAGCATGCATCTCAATTAGTCAGCAA
GGAAAGTCCCCAGGCTCCCCA
